Addgene plasmid #210513: pCMV-PDGFR-TevCs-43LK-iLID(139)-NES-NES-TevN-iLID-TEVseq-TetON)(TRE-SEAP
Purpose: expresses PDGFR-TevCs-43LK-iLID(139)-NES-NES-TevN-iLID-TEVseq-TetON and SEAP reporter in mammalian cells
Depositing lab: Dongmin Lee. Publication: A single-component, light-assisted uncaging switch for endoproteolytic release. Cui M, Lee S, Ban SH, Ryu JR, Shen M, Yang SH, Kim JY, Choi SK, Han J, Kim Y, Han K, Lee D, Sun W, Kwon HB, Lee D. Nat Chem Biol. 2024 Mar;20(3):353-364. doi: 10.1038/s41589-023-01480-6. Epub 2023 Nov 16. PubMed 37973890.
Backbone
  Vector backbone: Tet-ONE
  Total vector size (bp): 8175
  Vector type: Mammalian Expression
Growth in bacteria
  Bacterial resistance: Ampicillin, 100 μg/mL
  Growth temperature: 37°C
  Growth strain: DH5alpha
  Copy number: High Copy
Gene/Insert 1
  Gene/Insert name: secreted alkaline phosphatase (alt name: SEAP)
  Insert size (bp): 1503
  Promoter: TetO
  Cloning method: Unknown
  Sequencing primers: 5′ caaatgtggtatggc; 3′ accacttcctaccct
Gene/Insert 2
  Gene/Insert name: CMV-PDGFR-TevCs-43LK-iLID(139)-NES-NES-TevN-iLID-TEVseq
  Insert size (bp): 3763
  Promoter: CMV
  Tag / fusion protein: Myc (N terminal on insert)
  Cloning method: Unknown
  Sequencing primers: 5′ aggtgataattccacttacgc; 3′ atggctgattatgatcctctg
Terms and licenses: Academic/Nonprofit Terms; Industry Terms: Not Available to Industry
Depositor comments: Please visit https://doi.org/10.21203/rs.3.rs-1628455/v1 for preprint.
How to cite: pCMV-PDGFR-TevCs-43LK-iLID(139)-NES-NES-TevN-iLID-TEVseq-TetON)(TRE-SEAP was a gift from Dongmin Lee (Addgene plasmid # 210513 ; http://n2t.net/addgene:210513 ; RRID:Addgene_210513)
