[The description below was written by a language model from this plasmid's Addgene catalogue record and pLannotate feature annotations shown in this document.]
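Description:
pCMV-PDGFR-TevCs-43LK-iLID(139)-NES-NES-TevN-iLID-TEVseq-TetON)(TRE-SEAP is an 8,175 bp mammalian expression plasmid built on the all-in-one Tet-ONE backbone. It is propagated in E. coli through a high-copy ColE1/pUC-type origin and selected with ampicillin (AmpR). It carries two divergently oriented mammalian transcription units, so that a light-gated protease switch and its transcriptional readout sit on one plasmid.

The forward unit is driven by a CMV promoter, annotated as the simian CMV IE94 enhancer/promoter, with an SP6 promoter just downstream. It encodes a single fusion protein that begins with an Igκ leader and a PDGFRβ transmembrane domain for membrane anchoring; the record also lists an N-terminal Myc tag, which is not annotated in the feature table. These are followed by a C-terminal TEV protease fragment, a 43-residue-type linker implied by the name, an iLID module, nuclear export signals, the N-terminal TEV fragment, a second iLID module, a TEV cleavage sequence, and a Tet-On transactivator (annotated as rtTA3 with VP16-derived activation repeats), ending at an SV40 poly(A). The two regions labelled miniSOG by the annotation software most likely correspond to the LOV2-derived iLID domains named in the construct, since both belong to the LOV domain family.

The reverse unit places human placental SEAP under the TRE3GS Tet-responsive promoter with its own SV40 poly(A). A synthetic poly(A) signal and a transcriptional pause site lie between the TRE3GS and CMV promoters. By the design implied in the name and the associated publication on a single-component light-assisted uncaging switch, illumination permits intramolecular split-TEV activity, releasing the membrane-tethered transactivator to induce SEAP, presumably with doxycycline. Secreted phosphatase then serves as a quantitative reporter of endoproteolytic release.
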