Features (pLannotate 1.2.2; 21 found; start..end, strand, type, name):
    368..459     -  misc_feature   pause site: RNA polymerase II transcriptional pause signal from the human α2 globin gene
    473..521     -  polyA_signal   poly(A) signal: synthetic polyadenylation signal
    556..1533    +  promoter       CMV IE94 promoter: enhancer/promoter region of simian cytomegalovirus major immediate early transcription unit IE94
   1555..1573    +  promoter       SP6 promoter: promoter for bacteriophage SP6 RNA polymerase
   1592..1654    +  sig_peptide    Igκ leader: leader sequence from mouse immunoglobulin κ light chain
   1688..1834    +  CDS            PDGFRβ TM domain: transmembrane domain from platelet derived growth factor receptor beta
   1856..2158    +  CDS            POLG_TEV (fragment): Experimental evidence at protein level: Swiss-Prot protein existence level 1. [Nuclear inclusion protein A]: has RNA-binding and proteolytic activities. From Tobacco etch virus (TEV).
   2312..2629    +  CDS            miniSOG: miniSOG is a basic (constitutively fluorescent) cyan fluorescent protein published in 2011, derived from Arabidopsis thaliana. It requires the cofactor flavin for fluorescence.
   2645..3151    +  CDS            POLG_TEV (fragment): Experimental evidence at protein level: Swiss-Prot protein existence level 1. [Nuclear inclusion protein A]: has RNA-binding and proteolytic activities. From Tobacco etch virus (TEV).
   3164..3481    +  CDS            miniSOG: miniSOG is a basic (constitutively fluorescent) cyan fluorescent protein published in 2011, derived from Arabidopsis thaliana. It requires the cofactor flavin for fluorescence.
   3575..4269    +  CDS            rtTA3 (fragment): reverse tetracycline transactivator 3 activates expression from Tet-responsive promoters in the presence of doxycycline
   4199..4309    +  CDS            VP48: 3 tandem repeats of the minimal activation domain of herpes simplex virus VP16 (Cheng et al., 2013)
   4329..4412    +  CDS            large T antigen (fragment): large T antigen from SV40 (simian virus 40)
   4435..4516    +  polyA_signal   SV40 poly(A) signal: SV40 polyadenylation signal
   4698..5286    -  rep_origin     ori: high-copy-number ColE1/pMB1/pBR322/pUC origin of replication
   5457..6317    -  CDS            AmpR: β-lactamase; bla; confers resistance to ampicillin, carbenicillin, and related antibiotics
   6318..6422    -  promoter       AmpR promoter: bla
   6455..6536    -  polyA_signal   SV40 poly(A) signal: SV40 polyadenylation signal
   6559..6642    -  CDS            large T antigen (fragment): large T antigen from SV40 (simian virus 40)
   6656..8158    -  CDS            SEAP: secreted alkaline phosphatase from human placenta The natural enzyme has a C-terminal transmembrane sequence that is replaced by a GPI anchor.
   8172..364     -  promoter       TRE3GS promoter (across the origin): 3rd-generation Tet-responsive promoter that can be activated by binding of Tet-On® 3G, modified to eliminate binding sites for endogenous mammalian transcription factors
>Addgene plasmid #210513 | pCMV-PDGFR-TevCs-43LK-iLID(139)-NES-NES-TevN-iLID-TEVseq-TetON)(TRE-SEAP | addgene full sequence | sequence record 415575 | Addgene NGS Result
CGAGGGTAGGAAGTGGTACGGAAAGTTGGTATAAGACAAAAGTGTTGTGGAATTGAAGTTTACTCAAAAA
ATCAGCACTCTTTTATAGGCGCCCTGGTTTACATAAGCAAAGCTTATACGTTCTCTATCACTGATAGGGA
GTAAACTGGATATACGTTCTCTATCACTGATAGGGAGTAAACTGTAGATACGTTCTCTATCACTGATAGG
GAGTAAACTGGTCATACGTTCTCTATCACTGATAGGGAGTAAACTCCTTATACGTTCTCTATCACTGATA
GGGAGTAAAGTCTGCATACGTTCTCTATCACTGATAGGGAGTAAACTCTTCATACGTTCTCTATCACTGA
TAGGGAGTAAACTCGAGAGAGAAATGTTCTGGCACCTGCACTTGCACTGGGGACAGCCTATTTTGCTAGT
TTGTTTTGTTTCGTTTTGTTTTGATGGAGAGCGTATGTTAGTACTATCGATTCACACAAAAAACCAACAC
ACAGATGTAATGAAAATAAAGATATTTTATTCTCGAGGTGATAATTCCACTTACGCCAGTCGACCGCCAA
TTCAATATGGCGTATATGGACTCATGCCAATTCAATATGGTGGATCTGGACCTGTGCCAATTCAATATGG
CGTATATGGACTCGTGCCAATTCAATATGGTGGATCTGGACCCCAGCCAATTCAATATGGCGGACTTGGC
ACCATGCCAATTCAATATGGCGGACCTGGCACTGTGCCAACTGGGGAGGGGTCTACTTGGCACGGTGCCA
AGTTTGAGGAGGGGTCTTGGCCCTGTGCCAAGTCCGCCATATTGAATTGGCATGGTGCCAATAATGGCGG
CCATATTGGCTATATGCCAGGATCAATATATAGGCAATATCCAATATGGCCCTATGCCAATATGGCTATT
GGCCAGGTTCAATACTATGTATTGGCCCTATGCCATATAGTATTCCATATATGGGTTTTCCTATTGACGT
AGATAGCCCCTCCCAATGGGCGGTCCCATATACCATATATGGGGCTTCCTAATACCGCCCATAGCCACTC
CCCCATTGACGTCAATGGTCTCTATATATGGTCTTTCCTATTGACGTCATATGGGCGGTCCTATTGACGT
ATATGGCGCCTCCCCCATTGACGTCAATTACGGTAAATGGCCCGCCTGGCTCAATGCCCATTGACGTCAA
TAGGACCACCCACCATTGACGTCAATGGGATGGCTCATTGCCCATTCATATCCGTTCTCACGCCCCCTAT
TGACGTCAATGACGGTAAATGGCCCACTTGGCAGTACATCAATATCTATTAATAGTAACTTGGCAAGTAC
ATTACTATTGGAAGTACGCCAGGGTACATTGGCAGTACTCCCATTGACGTCAATGGCGGTAAATGGCCCG
CGATGTCTGCCAAGTACATCCCCATTGACGTCAATGGGGAGGGGCAATGACGCAAATGGGCGTTCCATTG
ACGTAAATGGGCGGTAGGCGTGCCTAATGGGAGGTCTATATAAGCAATGCTCGTTTAGGGAACGGGGATC
ATCGAAAAGCTTTCATTTAGGTGACACTATAGAATACAAGCTACTTGTTCTATGGAGACAGACACACTCC
TGCTATGGGTACTGCTGCTCTGGGTTCCAGGTTCCACTGGTGACGAACAAAAACTCATCTCAGAAGAGGA
TCTGAATGCTGTGGGCCAGGACACGCAGGAGGTCATCGTGGTGCCACACTCCTTGCCCTTTAAGGTGGTG
GTGATCTCAGCCATCCTGGCCCTGGTGGTGCTCACCATCATCTCCCTTATCATCCTCATCATGCTTTGGC
AGAAGAAGCCACGTGGTGGCTCTGGAGGACTCGAGAAGTCCATGTCCAGCATGGTGAGCGATACTAGCTG
TACCTTCCCATCATCTGACGGAATCTTCTGGAAGCACTGGATTCAGACTAAGGACGGCCAGTGTGGCAGC
CCACTGGTGAGCACACGAGACGGATTCATCGTGGGGATTCACAGCGCCTCCAACTTTACAAACACCAATA
ACTATTTCACCTCAGTGCCAAAGAACTTTATGGAGCTGCTGACCAACCAGGAGGCCCAGCAGTGGGTGAG
CGGGTGGCGCCTGAACGCCGATTCCGTGCTGTGGGGCGGGCACAAGGTGTTTATGACCGCATGCGGTGGC
GGTGGCTCTGGAGGTGGTGGGTCCGGAGGAGGAGGTGGCGGTTCCGGCGGAGGTGGGTCTGGTGGAGGTG
GATCTGGAGGTGGTGGATCAGGAGGAGGAGGTTCAGGCGGCCGCGAGTTTCTGGCAACCACACTGGAACG
GATCGAGAAAAATTTCGTGATTACTGATCCGAGACTGCCTGACAACCCAATCATTTTTGCGAGCGATTCC
TTCCTGCAACTGACAGAATATTCTCGGGAAGAGATCCTGGGGCGCAATTGCCGTTTTCTGCAAGGACCCG
AGACAGACCGTGCCACTGTTCGGAAAATCAGAGATGCTATTGACAACCAGACTGAAGTGACCGTTCAGCT
GATCAATTATACCAAGAGCGGCAAGAAGTTCTGGAACGTGTTCCACCTGCAACCGATGCGCGATTATAAG
GGCGACGTCCAGTACTTCATTGGCGTGCAGCTGGATGGCACCGAACGTCTTCATGGCGCCGCTGAGCGTG
AGGCGGTCTGCCTGATCAAAAAGACAGCCTTTCAGATTGCTGGATCCATGCTTCAACTTCCTCCTCTTGA
ACGTCTTACTCTCATGTTGCAGCTACCACCATTAGAGAGACTAACACTGATGGGCGAGAGCCTGTTCAAG
GGACCTAGGGACTACAACCCTATCAGTAGCACAATTTGTCACCTGACCAACGAGAGTGATGGCCACACAA
CAAGCCTGTACGGCATCGGGTTCGGACCCTTTATCATCACCAACAAGCACCTGTTCAGGCGGAATAATGG
CACTCTGCTGGTGCAGAGCCTGCACGGGGTGTTCAAAGTGAAGAACACAACCACTCTGCAGCAGCACCTG
ATCGATGGGCGGGATATGATCATCATTAGGATGCCCAAGGACTTCCCCCCTTTTCCTCAGAAACTGAAGT
TCCGAGAGCCCCAGAGAGAGGAGAGAATCTGTCTGGTGACCACAAACTTTCAGACCGAGTTTCTGGCAAC
CACACTGGAACGGATCGAGAAAAATTTCGTGATTACTGATCCGAGACTGCCTGACAACCCAATCATTTTT
GCGAGCGATTCCTTCCTGCAGCTGACAGAATATTCTCGGGAAGAGATCCTGGGGCGCAATTGCCGTTTTC
TGCAGGGACCCGAGACAGACCGTGCCACTGTTCGGAAAATCAGAGATGCTATTGACAACCAGACTGAAGT
GACCGTTCAGCTGATCAATTATACCAAGAGCGGCAAGAAGTTCTGGAACGTGTTCCACCTGCAGCCGATG
CGCGATTATAAGGGCGACGTCCAGTACTTCATTGGCGTGCAGCTGGATGGCACCGAACGTCTTCATGGCG
CCGCTGAGCGTGAGGCGGTCTGCCTGATCAAAAAGACAGCCTTTCAGATTGCTGAGAACCTGTACTTCCA
GGGCTCTAGACTGGACAAGAGCAAAGTCATAAACTCTGCTCTGGAATTACTCAATGGAGTCGGTATCGAA
GGCCTGACGACAAGGAAACTCGCTCAAAAGCTGGGAGTTGAGCAGCCTACCCTGTACTGGCACGTGAAGA
ACAAGCGGGCCCTGCTCGATGCCCTGCCAATCGAGATGCTGGACAGGCATCATACCCACTCCTGCCCCCT
GGAAGGCGAGTCATGGCAAGACTTTCTGCGGAACAACGCCAAGTCATACCGCTGTGCTCTCCTCTCACAT
CGCGACGGGGCTAAAGTGCATCTCGGCACCCGCCCAACAGAGAAACAGTACGAAACCCTGGAAAATCAGC
TCGCGTTCCTGTGTCAGCAAGGCTTCTCCCTGGAGAACGCACTGTACGCTCTGTCCGCCGTGGGCCACTT
TACACTGGGCTGCGTATTGGAGGAACAGGAGCATCAAGTAGCAAAAGAGGAAAGAGAGACACCTACCACC
GATTCTATGCCCCCACTTCTGAAACAAGCAATTGAGCTGTTCGACCGGCAGGGAGCCGAACCTGCCTTCC
TTTTCGGCCTGGAACTAATCATATGTGGCCTGGAGAAACAGCTAAAGTGCGAAAGCGGCGGGCCGACCGA
CGCCCTTGACGATTTTGACTTAGACATGCTCCCAGCCGATGCCCTTGACGACTTTGACCTTGATATGCTG
CCTGCTGACGCTCTTGACGATTTTGACCTTGACATGCTCCCCGGGTAAATCTCCAGAGGATCATAATCAG
CCATACCACATTTGTAGAGGTTTTACTTGCTTTAAAAAACCTCCCACACCTCCCCCTGAACCTGAAACAT
AAAATGAATGCAATTGTTGTTGTTAACTTGTTTATTGCAGCTTATAATGGTTACAAATAAAGCAATAGCA
TCACAAATTTCACAAATAAAGCATTTTTTTCACTGCCCCGAGCTTCCTCGCTCACTGACTCGCTGCGCTC
GGTCGTTCGGCTGCGGCGAGCGGTATCAGCTCACTCAAAGGCGGTAATACGGTTATCCACAGAATCAGGG
GATAACGCAGGAAAGAACATGTGAGCAAAAGGCCAGCAAAAGGCCAGGAACCGTAAAAAGGCCGCGTTGC
TGGCGTTTTTCCATAGGCTCCGCCCCCCTGACGAGCATCACAAAAATCGACGCTCAAGTCAGAGGTGGCG
AAACCCGACAGGACTATAAAGATACCAGGCGTTTCCCCCTGGAAGCTCCCTCGTGCGCTCTCCTGTTCCG
ACCCTGCCGCTTACCGGATACCTGTCCGCCTTTCTCCCTTCGGGAAGCGTGGCGCTTTCTCATAGCTCAC
GCTGTAGGTATCTCAGTTCGGTGTAGGTCGTTCGCTCCAAGCTGGGCTGTGTGCACGAACCCCCCGTTCA
GCCCGACCGCTGCGCCTTATCCGGTAACTATCGTCTTGAGTCCAACCCGGTAAGACACGACTTATCGCCA
CTGGCAGCAGCCACTGGTAACAGGATTAGCAGAGCGAGGTATGTAGGCGGTGCTACAGAGTTCTTGAAGT
GGTGGCCTAACTACGGCTACACTAGAAGAACAGTATTTGGTATCTGCGCTCTGCTGAAGCCAGTTACCTT
CGGAAAAAGAGTTGGTAGCTCTTGATCCGGCAAACAAACCACCGCTGGTAGCGGTGGTTTTTTTGTTTGC
AAGCAGCAGATTACGCGCAGAAAAAAAGGATCTCAAGAAGATCCTTTGATCTTTTCTACGGGGTCTGACG
CTCAGTGGAACGAAAACTCACGTTAAGGGATTTTGGTCATGAGATTATCAAAAAGGATCTTCACCTAGAT
CCTTTTAAATTAAAAATGAAGTTTTAAATCAATCTAAAGTATATATGAGTAAACTTGGTCTGACAGTTAC
CAATGCTTAATCAGTGAGGCACCTATCTCAGCGATCTGTCTATTTCGTTCATCCATAGTTGCCTGACTCC
CCGTCGTGTAGATAACTACGATACGGGAGGGCTTACCATCTGGCCCCAGTGCTGCAATGATACCGCGAGA
CCCACGCTCACCGGCTCCAGATTTATCAGCAATAAACCAGCCAGCCGGAAGGGCCGAGCGCAGAAGTGGT
CCTGCAACTTTATCCGCCTCCATCCAGTCTATTAATTGTTGCCGGGAAGCTAGAGTAAGTAGTTCGCCAG
TTAATAGTTTGCGCAACGTTGTTGCCATTGCTACAGGCATCGTGGTGTCACGCTCGTCGTTTGGTATGGC
TTCATTCAGCTCCGGTTCCCAACGATCAAGGCGAGTTACATGATCCCCCATGTTGTGCAAAAAAGCGGTT
AGCTCCTTCGGTCCTCCGATCGTTGTCAGAAGTAAGTTGGCCGCAGTGTTATCACTCATGGTTATGGCAG
CACTGCATAATTCTCTTACTGTCATGCCATCCGTAAGATGCTTTTCTGTGACTGGTGAGTACTCAACCAA
GTCATTCTGAGAATAGTGTATGCGGCGACCGAGTTGCTCTTGCCCGGCGTCAACACGGGATAATACCGCG
CCACATAGCAGAACTTTAAAAGTGCTCATCATTGGAAAACGTTCTTCGGGGCGAAAACTCTCAAGGATCT
TACCGCTGTTGAGATCCAGTTCGATGTAACCCACTCGTGCACCCAACTGATCTTCAGCATCTTTTACTTT
CACCAGCGTTTCTGGGTGAGCAAAAACAGGAAGGCAAAATGCCGCAAAAAAGGGAATAAGGGCGACACGG
AAATGTTGAATACTCATACTCTTCCTTTTTCAATATTATTGAAGCATTTATCAGGGTTATTGTCTCATGA
GCGGATACATATTTGAATGTATTTAGAAAAATAAACAAATAGGGGTTCCGCGCACATTTCCCCGAAAAGT
GCCACCTGACGTCGGCAGTGAAAAAAATGCTTTATTTGTGAAATTTGTGATGCTATTGCTTTATTTGTAA
CCATTATAAGCTGCAATAAACAAGTTAACAACAACAATTGCATTCATTTTATGTTTCAGGTTCAGGGGGA
GGTGTGGGAGGTTTTTTAAAGCAAGTAAAACCTCTACAAATGTGGTATGGCTGATTATGATCCTCTAGCC
GCGGCGTCGGTGGTGCCGGCGGGGGGCGCCAGGTCGCAGGCGGTGTAGGGCTCCAGGCAGGCGGCGAAGG
CCATGACGTGCGCTATGAAGGTCTGCTCCTGCACGCCGTGAACCAGGTGCGCCTGCGGGCCGCGCGCGAA
CACCGCCACGTCCTCGCCTGCGTGGGTCTCTTCGTCCAGGGGCACTGCTGACTGCTGCCGATACTCGGGG
CTCCCGCTCTCGCTCTCGGTAACATCCGGCCGGGCGCCGTCCTTGAGCACATAGCCTGGACCGTTTCCGT
ATAGGAGGACCGTGTAGGCCTTCCTGTCCCGGGCCTTGCCAGGGGCCAGCCCGAAGATGGAGCTCCCTCG
CAGGGGGTAGCCTCCGAAGGAGAAGACGTGGGAGTGGTCGGCAGTGACGAGGCTCAGCGTGTCCTCCTCG
CTGGTGAGCTGGCCCGCCCTCTCAATGGCGTCGTCGAACATGATCGTCTCAGTCAGTGCCCGGTAAGCCC
TGCTTTCATGATGACCATGGTCGATGCGACCACCCTCCACGAAGAGGAAGAAGCCGCGGGGGTTCCTGCT
CAGCAGGCGCAGGGCAGCCTCTGTCATCTCCATCAGGGAGGGGTCCAGTGTGGAGTCTCGGTGGATCTCG
TATTTCATGTCTCCAGGCTCAAAGAGACCCATGAGATGGGTCACAGACGGGTCCAGGGAAGCCTGCATGA
GCTCAGTGCGGTTCCACACATACCGGGCACCCTGGCGCTTCGCCAGCCATTCCTGCACCAGATTCTTCCC
GTCCAGCCTGGTCCCACCTTGGCTGTAGTCATCTGGGTACTCAGGGTCTGGGGTTCCCATGCGAAACATG
TACTTTCGGCCTCCACCTAGGATCACGTCAATGTCCATGTTGGAGATGAGCTGCGTAGCGATGTCCTGGC
ACCCCTCCTGGCGCGCCGAGGCAGGCACGTCGGCGTCCGAGTACCAGTTGCGGTTCACCGTGTGGGCGTA
GGTGCCGGCTGGCGAGGCGTGCTGCACTCGTGTGGTGGTTACCACTCCCACTGACTTCCCTGCTTTCTTG
GCCCGATTCATCACGGAGATGACCTCGTTGCCGCGTGTCGTGTTGCACTGGTTAAAGCGGGCGGCTGCAC
TCAAGCCAATGGTCTGGAAGTTGCCCTTGACCCCGCACAGGTAGGCCGTGGCTGTGGCTCCACTGTCTGG
CACATGTTTGTCTACATTGTATGTCTTGGACAGAGCCACATATGGGAAGCGGTCCATGGCCAGGGGTATC
TCAGGCCCCAGTTTGTCCTTCTTCTGCCCTTTTAGGATCCTGGCAGCTGTCACCGTAGACACCCCCATCC
CATCGCCCAGGAAGATGATGAGGTTCTTGGCGGCTGTCTGTGCAGGCTGCAGCTTCTTGGCGGCACCCAG
GGCCTCGGCTGCCTCGCGGTTCCAGAAGTCCGGGTTCTCCTCCTCAACTGGGATGATGCCCAGGGAGAGC
TGTAGCCTCAGGCCCAGCAGCAGCAGCAGCAGCAGCATGGTGGGCGAATTCTTTA
